>Addgene plasmid #103971 | pEB1-mCerulean ME | addgene full sequence | sequence record 200299 | Addgene NGS Result
TATGAGTGGTTGCTGGATAACTTTACGGGCATGCATAAGGCTCGTATGATATATTCAGGGAGACCACAAC
GGTTTCCCTCTACAAATAATTTTGTTTAACTTTTCTAGATTTAAGAAGGAGATATACATATGAGTAAAGG
AGAAGAACTTTTCACTGGAGTTGTCCCAATTCTTGTTGAATTAGATGGTGATGTTAATGGGCACAAATTT
TCTGTCAGTGGAGAGGGTGAAGGTGATGCAACATACGGAAAACTTACCCTTAAATTTATTTGCACTACTG
GAAAACTACCTGTTCCATGGCCAACACTTGTCACTACTCTCACTTGGGGTGTTCAATGCTTTGCAAGATA
CCCAGATCATATGAAACAGCATGACTTTTTCAAGAGTGCCATGCCCGAAGGTTATGTACAGGAAAGAACT
ATATTTTTCAAAGATGACGGGAACTACAAGACACGTGCTGAAGTCAAGTTTGAAGGTGATACCCTTGTTA
ATAGAATCGAGTTAAAAGGTATTGATTTTAAAGAAGATGGAAACATTCTTGGACACAAATTGGAATACAA
CGCTATCTCAGACAATGTATACATCACGGCAGACAAACAAAAGAATGGAATCAAAGCTCACTTCAAAATT
AGACACAACATTGAAGATGGAAGCGTTCAACTAGCAGACCATTATCAACAAAATACTCCAATTGGCGATG
GCCCTGTCCTTTTACCAGACAACCATTACCTGTCCACACAATCTAAGCTTTCGAAAGATCCCAACGAAAA
GAGAGACCACATGGTCCTTCTTGAGTTTGTAACAGCTGCTGGGATTACACATGGCATGGATGAACTATAC
AAATAAATGTCCAGACCTGCAGGCATGCAAGCTCTAGAGGCATCAAATAAAACGAAAGGCTCAGTCGAAA
GACTGGGCCTTTCGTTTTATCTGTTGTTTGTCGGTGAACGCTCTCCTGAGTAGGACAAATCCGCCGCCCT
AGACCTAGGGTACGGGTTTTGCTGCCCGCAAACGGGCTGTTCTGGTGTTGCTAGTTTGTTATCAGAATCG
CAGATCCGGCTTCAGCCGGTTTGCCGGCTGAAAGCGCTATTTCTTCCAGAATTGCCATGATTTTTTCCCC
ACGGGAGGCGTCACTGGCTCCCGTGTTGTCGGCAGCTTTGATTCGATAAGCAGCATCGCCTGTTTCAGGC
TGTCTATGTGTGACTGTTGAGCTGTAACAAGTTGTCTCAGGTGTTCAATTTCATGTTCTAGTTGCTTTGT
TTTACTGGTTTCACCTGTTCTATTAGGTGTTACATGCTGTTCATCTGTTACATTGTCGATCTGTTCATGG
TGAACAGCTTTGAATGCACCAAAAACTCGTAAAAGCTCTGATGTATCTATCTTTTTTACACCGTTTTCAT
CTGTGCATATGGACAGTTTTCCCTTTGATATGTAACGGTGAACAGTTGTTCTACTTTTGTTTGTTAGTCT
TGATGCTTCACTGATAGATACAAGAGCCATAAGAACCTCAGATCCTTCCGTATTTAGCCAGTATGTTCTC
TAGTGTGGTTCGTTGTTTTTGCGTGAGCCATGAGAACGAACCATTGAGATCATACTTACTTTGCATGTCA
CTCAAAAATTTTGCCTCAAAACTGGTGAGCTGAATTTTTGCAGTTAAAGCATCGTGTAGTGTTTTTCTTA
GTCCGTTATGTAGGTAGGAATCTGATGTAATGGTTGTTGGTATTTTGTCACCATTCATTTTTATCTGGTT
GTTCTCAAGTTCGGTTACGAGATCCATTTGTCTATCTAGTTCAACTTGGAAAATCAACGTATCAGTCGGG
CGGCCTCGCTTATCAACCACCAATTTCATATTGCTGTAAGTGTTTAAATCTTTACTTATTGGTTTCAAAA
CCCATTGGTTAAGCCTTTTAAACTCATGGTAGTTATTTTCAAGCATTAACATGAACTTAAATTCATCAAG
GCTAATCTCTATATTTGCCTTGTGAGTTTTCTTTTGTGTTAGTTCTTTTAATAACCACTCATAAATCCTC
ATAGAGTATTTGTTTTCAAAAGACTTAACATGTTCCAGATTATATTTTATGAATTTTTTTAACTGGAAAA
GATAAGGCAATATCTCTTCACTAAAAACTAATTCTAATTTTTCGCTTGAGAACTTGGCATAGTTTGTCCA
CTGGAAAATCTCAAAGCCTTTAACCAAAGGATTCCTGATTTCCACAGTTCTCGTCATCAGCTCTCTGGTT
GCTTTAGCTAATACACCATAAGCATTTTCCCTACTGATGTTCATCATCTGAGCGTATTGGTTATAAGTGA
ACGATACCGTCCGTTCTTTCCTTGTAGGGTTTTCAATCGTGGGGTTGAGTAGTGCCACACAGCATAAAAT
TAGCTTGGTTTCATGCTCCGTTAAGTCATAGCGACTAATCGCTAGTTCATTTGCTTTGAAAACAACTAAT
TCAGACATACATCTCAATTGGTCTAGGTGATTTTAATCACTATACCAATTGAGATGGGCTAGTCAATGAT
AATTACTAGTCCTTTTCCTTTGAGTTGTGGGTATCTGTAAATTCTGCTAGACCTTTGCTGGAAAACTTGT
AAATTCTGCTAGACCCTCTGTAAATTCCGCTAGACCTTTGTGTGTTTTTTTTGTTTATATTCAAGTGGTT
ATAATTTATAGAATAAAGAAAGAATAAAAAAAGATAAAAAGAATAGATCCCAGCCCTGTGTATAACTCAC
TACTTTAGTCAGTTCCGCAGTATTACAAAAGGATGTCGCAAACGCTGTTTGCTCCTCTACAAAACAGACC
TTAAAACCCTAAAGGCTTAAGTAGCACCCTCGCAAGCTCGGGCAAATCGCTGAATATTCCTTTTGTCTCC
GACCATCAGGCACCTGAGTCGCTGTCTTTTTCGTGACATTCAGTTCGCTGCGCTCACGGCTCTGGCAGTG
AATGGGGGTAAATGGCACTACAGGCGCCTTTTATGGATTCATGCAAGGAAACTACCCATAATACAAGAAA
AGCCCGTCACGGGCTTCTCAGGGCGTTTTATGGCGGGTCTGCTATGTGGTGCTATCTGACTTTTTGCTGT
TCAGCAGTTCCTGCCCTCTGATTTTCCAGTCTGACCACTTCGGATTATCCCGTGACAGGTCATTCAGACT
GGCTAATGCACCCAGTAAGGCAGCGGTATCATCAACAGGCTTACCCGTCTTACTGTCCCTAGTGCTTGGA
TTCTCACCAATAAAAAACGCCCGGCGGCAACCGAGCGTTCTGAACAAATCCAGATGGAGTTCTGAGGTCA
TTACTGGATCTATCAACAGGAGTCCAAGCGAGCTCTCGAACCCCAGAGTCCCGCTCAGAAGAACTCGTCA
AGAAGGCGATAGAAGGCGATGCGCTGCGAATCGGGAGCGGCGATACCGTAAAGCACGAGGAAGCGGTCAG
CCCATTCGCCGCCAAGCTCTTCAGCAATATCACGGGTAGCCAACGCTATGTCCTGATAGCGGTCCGCCAC
ACCCAGCCGGCCACAGTCGATGAATCCAGAAAAGCGGCCATTTTCCACCATGATATTCGGCAAGCAGGCA
TCGCCATGGGTCACGACGAGATCCTCGCCGTCGGGCATGCGCGCCTTGAGCCTGGCGAACAGTTCGGCTG
GCGCGAGCCCCTGATGCTCTTCGTCCAGATCATCCTGATCGACAAGACCGGCTTCCATCCGAGTACGTGC
TCGCTCGATGCGATGTTTCGCTTGGTGGTCGAATGGGCAGGTAGCCGGATCAAGCGTATGCAGCCGCCGC
ATTGCATCAGCCATGATGGATACTTTCTCGGCAGGAGCAAGGTGAGATGACAGGAGATCCTGCCCCGGCA
CTTCGCCCAATAGCAGCCAGTCCCTTCCCGCTTCAGTGACAACGTCGAGCACAGCTGCGCAAGGAACGCC
CGTCGTGGCCAGCCACGATAGCCGCGCTGCCTCGTCCTGCAGTTCATTCAGGGCACCGGACAGGTCGGTC
TTGACAAAAAGAACCGGGCGCCCCTGCGCTGACAGCCGGAACACGGCGGCATCAGAGCAGCCGATTGTCT
GTTGTGCCCAGTCATAGCCGAATAGCCTCTCCACCCAAGCGGCCGGAGAACCTGCGTGCAATCCATCTTG
TTCAATCATGCGAAACGATCCTCATCCTGTCTCTTGATCAGATCTTGATCCCCTGCGCCATCAGATCCTT
GGCGGCAAGAAAGCCATCCAGTTTACTTTGCAGGGCTTCCCAACCTTACCAGAGGGCGCCCCAGCTGGCA
ATTCCGACGTCTAAGAAACCATTATTATCATGACATTAACCTATAAAAATAGGCGTATCACGAGGCCCTT
TCGTCTTCACCACAGCTAACACCACGTCGTCCCTATCTGCTGCCCTAGGTC
Features (pLannotate 1.2.2; 8 found; start..end, strand, type, name):
    133..843     +  CDS            mCerulean: mCerulean is a basic (constitutively fluorescent) cyan fluorescent protein published in 2005, derived from Aequorea victoria. It is reported to be a very rapidly-maturing monomer.
    854..873     +  misc_feature   MCS (fragment): pUC18/19 multiple cloning site
    884..970     +  terminator     rrnB T1 terminator: Escherichia coli rrnB; transcription terminator T1 from the E. coli rrnB gene
   1508..2458    -  CDS            Rep101: RepA protein needed for replication with the pSC101 origin; rep101
   2506..2728    -  rep_origin     pSC101 ori: low-copy replication origin that requires the Rep101 protein
   3220..3314    -  terminator     lambda t0 terminator: transcription terminator from phage lambda
   3348..4139    -  CDS            neo: KKA2_KLEPN - Also known as kan, nptII. Experimental evidence at protein level: Swiss-Prot protein existence level 1. Resistance to kanamycin, neomycin, paromomycin, ribostamycin, butirosin and gentamicin B. From Klebsiella pneumoniae.
   4171..4290    -  CDS            tnpA (fragment): TN5P_ECOLX - Also known as tnp. Experimental evidence at protein level: Swiss-Prot protein existence level 1. Mediates transposition of transposon Tn5 by a 'cut and paste' mechanism. First, the monomeric transposase binds the 19 bp inverted DNA repeats flanking the transposon. Then, dimerization of the DNA- bound transposase creates a synaptic DNA complex. After nicking of the first DNA strand, excision of the transposon proceeds through a series of intermediates. The transposase then mediates the insertion of the transposon at a new site by strand transfer. The activity of the wild- type tran
