[The description below was written by a language model from this plasmid's Addgene catalogue record and pLannotate feature annotations shown in this document.]
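Description:
pEB1-mCerulean ME is a low-copy bacterial expression plasmid of about 4.4 kb that constitutively produces the cyan fluorescent protein variant mCerulean ME in Escherichia coli. Its pEB1 backbone derives from pUA66, modified by inserting the constitutive proC promoter and replacing the original insert with the fluorescent protein of interest by Gibson assembly. Replication depends on the pSC101 origin together with the plasmid-encoded Rep101 (RepA) initiator protein, a pairing that holds copy number low. Selection is by kanamycin through the neo/nptII aminoglycoside phosphotransferase gene, which is followed by a lambda t0 terminator. A short Tn5 transposase fragment next to the marker appears to be a remnant of the source of the resistance cassette rather than a functional element. The recorded growth strain is MG1655.

The payload is a 717 bp synthetic open reading frame, annotated as mCerulean, placed near the start of the sequence and followed by a fragment of a pUC-type multiple cloning site and the rrnB T1 transcription terminator. The proC promoter is named in the catalogue entry but is not picked up in the automated feature table. The protein is a wild-type GFP derivative carrying the Y66W chromophore substitution characteristic of cyan variants and the monomerising A206K change, among others. The mutation field seems to contain two overlapping lists run together, so the exact substitution set should be checked against the sequence. The depositor notes that the original wtGFP codons were kept except at the mutated positions. The plasmid belongs to a collection built for systematic comparison of fluorescent protein maturation times in living cells, where a shared promoter, backbone and coding context allow different proteins to be compared directly.
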