Addgene plasmid #103971: pEB1-mCerulean ME
Purpose: Plasmid encoding mCerulean ME
Depositing lab: Philippe Cluzel. Depositing organization: Harvard University. Publication: Systematic characterization of maturation time of fluorescent proteins in living cells. Balleza E, Kim JM, Cluzel P. Nat Methods. 2018 Jan;15(1):47-51. doi: 10.1038/nmeth.4509. Epub 2017 Nov 20. PubMed 29320486.
Backbone
  Vector backbone: pEB1
  Backbone size w/o insert (bp): 3674
  Total vector size (bp): 4391
  Modifications to backbone: Derived from pUA66. Inserted constitutive promoter proC. Replaced original insert with FP of interest.
  Vector type: Bacterial Expression ; Low copy
Growth in bacteria
  Bacterial resistance: Kanamycin, 50 μg/mL
  Growth temperature: 37°C
  Growth strain: MG1655
  Copy number: Low Copy
Gene/Insert
  Gene/Insert name: mCerulean ME
  Species: Synthetic
  Insert size (bp): 717
  Mutation: Mutations relative to wild-type GFP (F64L, S65T, Y66W, S72A, N146I, H148D, M153T, V163A, S175G, A206K)F64L, S65T, Y66W, S72A, Y145A, N146I, H148D, M153T, V163A, N164H, A206K)
  Promoter: proC
  Cloning method: Gibson Cloning
  Sequencing primers: 5′ GCGTATCACGAGGCCCTTTC; 3′ AAAGGGAAAACTGTCCATATGCAC
Terms and licenses: Academic/Nonprofit Terms; Industry Terms: Not Available to Industry
Depositor comments: This FP derives from wtGFP. In this plasmid, the FP is coded with the original wtGFP nucleotide coding sequence except where mutations specific to the FP occur (see map). Please see "Notes On Plasmids In This Collection" document for further details and references.
How to cite: pEB1-mCerulean ME was a gift from Philippe Cluzel (Addgene plasmid # 103971 ; http://n2t.net/addgene:103971 ; RRID:Addgene_103971)
